Addgene plasmid #65458: AAV pCAG-FLEX2-tTA2-WPRE-bGHpA
Purpose: Can be used to generate AAV virus that will express the tetracycline transactivator tTA2 from the CAG promoter in a Cre-dependent manner
Depositing lab: Hongkui Zeng. Depositing organization: Allen Institute. Publication: Transgenic mice for intersectional targeting of neural sensors and effectors with high specificity and performance. Madisen L, Garner AR, Shimaoka D, Chuong AS, Klapoetke NC, Li L, van der Bourg A, Niino Y, Egolf L, Monetti C, Gu H, Mills M, Cheng A, Tasic B, Nguyen TN, Sunkin SM, Benucci A, Nagy A, Miyawaki A, Helmchen F, Empson RM, Knopfel T, Boyden ES, Reid RC, Carandini M, Zeng H. Neuron. 2015 Mar 4;85(5):942-58. doi: 10.1016/j.neuron.2015.02.022. PubMed 25741722.
Backbone
  Vector backbone: pAAV-MCS
  Backbone manufacturer: Stratagene
  Modifications to backbone: A fragment containing the CAG promoter-FLEX2-tTA2-WPRE-bGHpA was swapped in to replace the CMV promoter-MCS-hGHpA sequence. Total insert size including the two ITRs is 4016 bp.
  Vector type: AAV
Growth in bacteria
  Bacterial resistance: Ampicillin, 100 μg/mL
  Growth temperature: 30°C
  Growth strain: Stbl2
  Copy number: Unknown
Gene/Insert
  Gene/Insert name: tTA2 (alt names: tetracycline transactivator; pBTA35)
  Insert size (bp): 744
  Promoter: CAG
  Cloning method: Restriction Enzyme; 5′ cloning site Not1 (not destroyed); 3′ cloning site Not1 (not destroyed)
  Sequencing primers: 5′ none; 3′ none
Terms and licenses: Academic/Nonprofit Terms; Industry Terms: Not Available to Industry
How to cite: AAV pCAG-FLEX2-tTA2-WPRE-bGHpA was a gift from Hongkui Zeng (Addgene plasmid # 65458 ; http://n2t.net/addgene:65458 ; RRID:Addgene_65458)
