[The description below was written by a language model from this plasmid's Addgene catalogue record and pLannotate feature annotations shown in this document.]
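Description:
AAV pCAG-FLEX2-tTA2-WPRE-bGHpA is an adeno-associated virus transfer plasmid built on the Stratagene pAAV-MCS backbone, in which the original CMV promoter–MCS–hGH polyadenylation cassette was replaced by a CAG-driven, Cre-dependent tTA2 expression unit. The annotated sequence is 6,613 nt. Two AAV2 inverted terminal repeats flank the payload and define the segment packaged into virions; the record gives 4,016 bp for this region including both ITRs, comfortably within AAV capacity. The bacterial portion carries a high-copy ColE1/pUC-type origin, an M13/f1-type phage origin, and an ampicillin resistance gene (β-lactamase) with its own promoter. Short bom and rop fragments are backbone remnants.

The CAG promoter appears in the feature table as its three components: the CMV immediate-early enhancer, the chicken β-actin promoter and a chimeric β-actin/β-globin intron. Downstream, the 744 bp tTA2 coding sequence lies in the antisense orientation, bracketed on each side by a lox2272 and a loxP site, with the two pairs facing each other. In this FLEX (double-inverted) arrangement, Cre first inverts the cassette through one pair of compatible sites and then excises a site of the other pair, locking tTA2 in the sense orientation so that it is transcribed only in Cre-expressing cells. The automated annotation labels the coding region as an rtTA3 fragment plus three minimal VP16 activation repeats. This reflects sequence similarity among TetR-based transactivators, since the record identifies the insert as tTA2, the Tet-Off activator. A WPRE and the bovine growth hormone polyadenylation signal follow to enhance transcript stability and processing.

The construct is intended for producing AAV that supplies tTA2 to Cre-defined cell populations, enabling intersectional Cre- and tTA-dependent control of Tet-responsive reporters, sensors or effectors, as in the associated transgenic mouse work.
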