Features (pLannotate 1.2.2; 20 found; start..end, strand, type, name):
      1..141     -  repeat_region  AAV2 ITR: inverted terminal repeat of adeno-associated virus serotype 2 inverted
    234..537     +  enhancer       CMV enhancer: human cytomegalovirus immediate early enhancer
    539..816     +  promoter       chicken β-actin promoter: No description available
    818..1835    +  intron         chimeric intron: chimera between introns from chicken β-actin and rabbit β-globin
   1940..1973    -  protein_bind   lox2272: Cre-mediated recombination occurs in the 8-bp core sequence (GGATACTT). lox2272 sites are compatible with each other, but incompatible with loxP or loxN sites (Lee and Saito, 1988). Cre recombinase
   2036..2069    -  protein_bind   loxP: Cre-mediated recombination occurs in the 8-bp core sequence (GCATACAT). Cre recombinase
   2095..2205    -  CDS            VP48: 3 tandem repeats of the minimal activation domain of herpes simplex virus VP16 (Cheng et al., 2013)
   2135..2828    -  CDS            rtTA3 (fragment): reverse tetracycline transactivator 3 activates expression from Tet-responsive promoters in the presence of doxycycline
   2838..2871    +  protein_bind   lox2272: Cre-mediated recombination occurs in the 8-bp core sequence (GGATACTT). lox2272 sites are compatible with each other, but incompatible with loxP or loxN sites (Lee and Saito, 1988). Cre recombinase
   2942..2975    +  protein_bind   loxP: Cre-mediated recombination occurs in the 8-bp core sequence (GCATACAT). Cre recombinase
   3017..3605    +  misc_feature   WPRE: woodchuck hepatitis virus posttranscriptional regulatory element
   3646..3853    +  polyA_signal   bGH poly(A) signal: bovine growth hormone polyadenylation signal
   3876..4016    +  repeat_region  AAV2 ITR: inverted terminal repeat of adeno-associated virus serotype 2 inverted
   4021..4072    -  misc_feature   bom (fragment): basis of mobility region from pBR322
   4091..4471    +  rep_origin     M13 ori (sequence partly withheld): M13 bacteriophage origin of replication; arrow indicates direction of (+) strand synthesis
   4547..4596    -  misc_feature   bom (fragment): basis of mobility region from pBR322
   4698..4733    -  CDS            rop (fragment): Rop protein, which maintains plasmids at low copy number; rop
   4828..4932    +  promoter       AmpR promoter: bla
   4933..5793    +  CDS            AmpR: β-lactamase; bla; confers resistance to ampicillin, carbenicillin, and related antibiotics
   5964..6552    +  rep_origin     ori: high-copy-number ColE1/pMB1/pBR322/pUC origin of replication
>Addgene plasmid #65458 | AAV pCAG-FLEX2-tTA2-WPRE-bGHpA | depositor full sequence | sequence record 110998 | AAV pCAG-FLEX2-tTA2-WPRE-bGHpA sequence 6613 bps
CCTGCAGGCAGCTGCGCGCTCGCTCGCTCACTGAGGCCGCCCGGGCAAAGCCCGGGCGTCGGGCGACCTT
TGGTCGCCCGGCCTCAGTGAGCGAGCGAGCGCGCAGAGAGGGAGTGGCCAACTCCATCACTAGGGGTTCC
TGCGGCCGCACGCGAAACAATTCTGCAGGAATCTAGTTATTAATAGTAATCAATTACGGGGTCATTAGTT
CATAGCCCATATATGGAGTTCCGCGTTACATAACTTACGGTAAATGGCCCGCCTGGCTGACCGCCCAACG
ACCCCCGCCCATTGACGTCAATAATGACGTATGTTCCCATAGTAACGCCAATAGGGACTTTCCATTGACG
TCAATGGGTGGAGTATTTACGGTAAACTGCCCACTTGGCAGTACATCAAGTGTATCATATGCCAAGTACG
CCCCCTATTGACGTCAATGACGGTAAATGGCCCGCCTGGCATTATGCCCAGTACATGACCTTATGGGACT
TTCCTACTTGGCAGTACATCTACGTATTAGTCATCGCTATTACCATGGTCGAGGTGAGCCCCACGTTCTG
CTTCACTCTCCCCATCTCCCCCCCCTCCCCACCCCCAATTTTGTATTTATTTATTTTTTAATTATTTTGT
GCAGCGATGGGGGCGGGGGGGGGGGGGGGGCGCGCGCCAGGCGGGGCGGGGCGGGGCGAGGGGCGGGGCG
GGGCGAGGCGGAGAGGTGCGGCGGCAGCCAATCAGAGCGGCGCGCTCCGAAAGTTTCCTTTTATGGCGAG
GCGGCGGCGGCGGCGGCCCTATAAAAAGCGAAGCGCGCGGCGGGCGGGGAGTCGCTGCGACGCTGCCTTC
GCCCCGTGCCCCGCTCCGCCGCCGCCTCGCGCCGCCCGCCCCGGCTCTGACTGACCGCGTTACTCCCACA
GGTGAGCGGGCGGGACGGCCCTTCTCCTCCGGGCTGTAATTAGCGCTTGGTTTAATGACGGCTTGTTTCT
TTTCTGTGGCTGCGTGAAAGCCTTGAGGGGCTCCGGGAGGGCCCTTTGTGCGGGGGGAGCGGCTCGGGGG
GTGCGTGCGTGTGTGTGTGCGTGGGGAGCGCCGCGTGCGGCTCCGCGCTGCCCGGCGGCTGTGAGCGCTG
CGGGCGCGGCGCGGGGCTTTGTGCGCTCCGCAGTGTGCGCGAGGGGAGCGCGGCCGGGGGCGGTGCCCCG
CGGTGCGGGGGGGGCTGCGAGGGGAACAAAGGCTGCGTGCGGGGTGTGTGCGTGGGGGGGTGAGCAGGGG
GTGTGGGCGCGTCGGTCGGGCTGCAACCCCCCCTGCACCCCCCTCCCCGAGTTGCTGAGCACGGCCCGGC
TTCGGGTGCGGGGCTCCGTACGGGGCGTGGCGCGGGGCTCGCCGTGCCGGGCGGGGGGTGGCGGCAGGTG
GGGGTGCCGGGCGGGGCGGGGCCGCCTCGGGCCGGGGAGGGCTCGGGGGAGGGGCGCGGCGGCCCCCGGA
GCGCCGGCGGCTGTCGAGGCGCGGCGAGCCGCAGCCATTGCCTTTTATGGTAATCGTGCGAGAGGGCGCA
GGGACTTCCTTTGTCCCAAATCTGTGCGGAGCCGAAATCTGGGAGGCGCCGCCGCACCCCCTCTAGCGGG
CGCGGGGCGAAGCGGTGCGGCGCCGGCAGGAAGGAAATGGGCGGGGAGGGCCTTCGTGCGTCGCCGCGCC
GCCGTCCCCTTCTCCCTCTCCAGCCTCGGGGCTGTCCGCGGGGGGACGGCTGCCTTCGGGGGGGACGGGG
CAGGGCGGGGTTCGGCTTCTGGCGTGTGACCGGCGGCTCTAGAGCCTCTGCTAACCATGTTCATGCCTTC
TTCTTTTTCCTACAGCTCCTGGGCAACGTGCTGGTTATTGTGCTGTCTCATCATTTTGGCAAAGAATTGA
TTTGATACCGCGGGCCCCGCGTGGACGGTACCGGCGCGCCACCATGGCCATAACTTCGTATAAAGTATCC
TATACGAAGTTATATCAAAATAGGAAGACCAATGCTTCACCATCGACCCGAATTGCCAAGCATCACCATC
GACCCATAACTTCGTATAATGTATGCTATACGAAGTTATGTTTAAACTTAATTAATCATCCGGGGAGCAT
GTCAAGGTCAAAATCGTCAAGAGCGTCAGCAGGCAGCATATCAAGGTCAAAGTCGTCAAGGGCATCGGCT
GGGAGCATGTCTAAGTCAAAATCGTCAAGGGCGTCGGCCGGCCCGCCGCTTTCGCACTTTAGCTGTTTCT
CCAGGCCACATATGATTAGTTCCAGGCCGAAAAGGAAGGCAGGTTCGGCTCCCTGATGGTCGAACAGCTC
AATTGCTTGTCTCAGAAGTGGGGGCATAGAATCGGTGGTAGGTGTCTCTCTTTCCTCTTTTGCTACTTGA
TGCTCCTGATCCTCCAATACGCAGCCCAGTGTAAAGTGGCCCACGGCGGACAGAGCGTACAGTGCGTTCT
CCAGGGAGAAGCCTTGCTGACACAGGAACGCGAGCTGATTTTCCAGGGTTTCGTACTGTTTCTCTGTTGG
GCGGGTGCCGAGATGCACTTTAGCCCCGTCGCGATGTGAGAGGAGAGCACAGCGGAATGACTTGGCGTTG
TTCCGCAGAAAGTCTTGCCATGACTCGCCTTCCAGGGGGCAGAAGTGGGTATGATGCCTGTCCAGCATCT
CGATTGCCAGGGCATCGAGCAGGGCCCGCTTGTTCTTCACGTGCCAGTACAGGGTAGGCTGCTCAACTCC
CAGCTTTTGAGCGAGTTTCCTTGTCGTCAGGCCTTCGATACCGACTTCATTGAGTAATTCCAGAGCAGAG
TTTATGACTTTGCTCTTGTCCAGTCTAGCACTAGTCGATAACTTCGTATAGGATACTTTATACGAAGTTA
TCTTTGGGATTCTTCCTATTTTGATCCAAGCATCACCATCGACCCTCTAGTCCAGATTTCACCATCGACC
CATAACTTCGTATAGCATACATTATACGAAGTTATGATATCCATGGTGGCGGGATATCAGATCTAAGCTT
ATCGATAATCAACCTCTGGATTACAAAATTTGTGAAAGATTGACTGGTATTCTTAACTATGTTGCTCCTT
TTACGCTATGTGGATACGCTGCTTTAATGCCTTTGTATCATGCTATTGCTTCCCGTATGGCTTTCATTTT
CTCCTCCTTGTATAAATCCTGGTTGCTGTCTCTTTATGAGGAGTTGTGGCCCGTTGTCAGGCAACGTGGC
GTGGTGTGCACTGTGTTTGCTGACGCAACCCCCACTGGTTGGGGCATTGCCACCACCTGTCAGCTCCTTT
CCGGGACTTTCGCTTTCCCCCTCCCTATTGCCACGGCGGAACTCATCGCCGCCTGCCTTGCCCGCTGCTG
GACAGGGGCTCGGCTGTTGGGCACTGACAATTCCGTGGTGTTGTCGGGGAAATCATCGTCCTTTCCTTGG
CTGCTCGCCTATGTTGCCACCTGGATTCTGCGCGGGACGTCCTTCTGCTACGTCCCTTCGGCCCTCAATC
CAGCGGACCTTCCTTCCCGCGGCCTGCTGCCGGCTCTGCGGCCTCTTCCGCGTCTTCGCCTTCGCCCTCA
GACGAGTCGGATCTCCCTTTGGGCCGCCTCCCCGCATCGATACCGAGCGCTGCTCGAGAGATCGATCTGC
CTCGACTGTGCCTTCTAGTTGCCAGCCATCTGTTGTTTGCCCCTCCCCCGTGCCTTCCTTGACCCTGGAA
GGTGCCACTCCCACTGTCCTTTCCTAATAAAATGAGGAAATTGCATCGCATTGTCTGAGTAGGTGTCATT
CTATTCTGGGGGGTGGGGTGGGGCAGGACAGCAAGGGGGAGGATTGGGAAGACAATAGCAGGCATGCTGG
GGACACGTGCGGACCGAGCGGCCGCAGGAACCCCTAGTGATGGAGTTGGCCACTCCCTCTCTGCGCGCTC
GCTCGCTCACTGAGGCCGGGCGACCAAAGGTCGCCCGACGCCCGGGCTTTGCCCGGGCGGCCTCAGTGAG
CGAGCGAGCGCGCAGCTGCCTGCAGGGGCGCCTGATGCGGTATTTTCTCCTTACGCATCTGTGCGGTATT
TCACACCGCATA
[142 nt withheld, positions 4073-4214]
C
[141 nt withheld, positions 4216-4356]
CCTTTGACGTTGGAGTCCACGTTCTTT
[37 nt withheld, positions 4384-4420]
ACCCTATCTCGGGCTATTCTTTTGATTTATAAGGGATTTTGCCGATTTCGGCCTATTGGTTAAAAAATGA
GCTGATTTAACAAAAATTTAACGCGAATTTTAACAAAATATTAACGTTTACAATTTTATGGTGCACTCTC
AGTACAATCTGCTCTGATGCCGCATAGTTAAGCCAGCCCCGACACCCGCCAACACCCGCTGACGCGCCCT
GACGGGCTTGTCTGCTCCCGGCATCCGCTTACAGACAAGCTGTGACCGTCTCCGGGAGCTGCATGTGTCA
GAGGTTTTCACCGTCATCACCGAAACGCGCGAGACGAAAGGGCCTCGTGATACGCCTATTTTTATAGGTT
AATGTCATGATAATAATGGTTTCTTAGACGTCAGGTGGCACTTTTCGGGGAAATGTGCGCGGAACCCCTA
TTTGTTTATTTTTCTAAATACATTCAAATATGTATCCGCTCATGAGACAATAACCCTGATAAATGCTTCA
ATAATATTGAAAAAGGAAGAGTATGAGTATTCAACATTTCCGTGTCGCCCTTATTCCCTTTTTTGCGGCA
TTTTGCCTTCCTGTTTTTGCTCACCCAGAAACGCTGGTGAAAGTAAAAGATGCTGAAGATCAGTTGGGTG
CACGAGTGGGTTACATCGAACTGGATCTCAACAGCGGTAAGATCCTTGAGAGTTTTCGCCCCGAAGAACG
TTTTCCAATGATGAGCACTTTTAAAGTTCTGCTATGTGGCGCGGTATTATCCCGTATTGACGCCGGGCAA
GAGCAACTCGGTCGCCGCATACACTATTCTCAGAATGACTTGGTTGAGTACTCACCAGTCACAGAAAAGC
ATCTTACGGATGGCATGACAGTAAGAGAATTATGCAGTGCTGCCATAACCATGAGTGATAACACTGCGGC
CAACTTACTTCTGACAACGATCGGAGGACCGAAGGAGCTAACCGCTTTTTTGCACAACATGGGGGATCAT
GTAACTCGCCTTGATCGTTGGGAACCGGAGCTGAATGAAGCCATACCAAACGACGAGCGTGACACCACGA
TGCCTGTAGCAATGGCAACAACGTTGCGCAAACTATTAACTGGCGAACTACTTACTCTAGCTTCCCGGCA
ACAATTAATAGACTGGATGGAGGCGGATAAAGTTGCAGGACCACTTCTGCGCTCGGCCCTTCCGGCTGGC
TGGTTTATTGCTGATAAATCTGGAGCCGGTGAGCGTGGGTCTCGCGGTATCATTGCAGCACTGGGGCCAG
ATGGTAAGCCCTCCCGTATCGTAGTTATCTACACGACGGGGAGTCAGGCAACTATGGATGAACGAAATAG
ACAGATCGCTGAGATAGGTGCCTCACTGATTAAGCATTGGTAACTGTCAGACCAAGTTTACTCATATATA
CTTTAGATTGATTTAAAACTTCATTTTTAATTTAAAAGGATCTAGGTGAAGATCCTTTTTGATAATCTCA
TGACCAAAATCCCTTAACGTGAGTTTTCGTTCCACTGAGCGTCAGACCCCGTAGAAAAGATCAAAGGATC
TTCTTGAGATCCTTTTTTTCTGCGCGTAATCTGCTGCTTGCAAACAAAAAAACCACCGCTACCAGCGGTG
GTTTGTTTGCCGGATCAAGAGCTACCAACTCTTTTTCCGAAGGTAACTGGCTTCAGCAGAGCGCAGATAC
CAAATACTGTCCTTCTAGTGTAGCCGTAGTTAGGCCACCACTTCAAGAACTCTGTAGCACCGCCTACATA
CCTCGCTCTGCTAATCCTGTTACCAGTGGCTGCTGCCAGTGGCGATAAGTCGTGTCTTACCGGGTTGGAC
TCAAGACGATAGTTACCGGATAAGGCGCAGCGGTCGGGCTGAACGGGGGGTTCGTGCACACAGCCCAGCT
TGGAGCGAACGACCTACACCGAACTGAGATACCTACAGCGTGAGCTATGAGAAAGCGCCACGCTTCCCGA
AGGGAGAAAGGCGGACAGGTATCCGGTAAGCGGCAGGGTCGGAACAGGAGAGCGCACGAGGGAGCTTCCA
GGGGGAAACGCCTGGTATCTTTATAGTCCTGTCGGGTTTCGCCACCTCTGACTTGAGCGTCGATTTTTGT
GATGCTCGTCAGGGGGGCGGAGCCTATGGAAAAACGCCAGCAACGCGGCCTTTTTACGGTTCCTGGCCTT
TTGCTGGCCTTTTGCTCACATGT
