>Addgene plasmid #65458 | AAV pCAG-FLEX2-tTA2-WPRE-bGHpA | addgene partial sequence | sequence record 117958 | pCAG-F 5'-GCAACGTGCTGGTTATTGTG-3'
CCGCGGGCCCCGCGTGGACGGTACCGGCGCGCCACCATGGCCATAACTTCGTATAAAGTATCCTATACGA
AGTTATATCAAAATAGGAAGACCAATGCTTCACCATCGACCCGAATTGCCAAGCATCACCATCGACCCAT
AACTTCGTATAATGTATGCTATACGAAGTTATGTTTAAACTTAATTAATCATCCGGGGAGCATGTCAAGG
TCAAAATCGTCAAGAGCGTCAGCAGGCAGCATATCAAGGTCAAAGTCGTCAAGGGCATCGGCTGGGAGCA
TGTCTAAGTCAAAATCGTCAAGGGCGTCGGCCGGCCCGCCGCTTTCGCACTTTAGCTGTTTCTCCAGGCC
ACATATGATTAGTTCCAGGCCGAAAAGGAAGGCAGGTTCGGCTCCCTGATGGTCGAACAGCTCAATTGCT
TGTCTCAGAAGTGGGGGCATAGAATCGGTGGTAGGTGTCTCTCTTTCCTCTTTTGCTACTTGATGCTCCT
GATCCTCCAATACGCAGCCCAGTGTAAAGTGGCCCACGGCGGACAGAGCGTACAGTGCGTTCTCCAGGGA
GAAGCCTTGCTGACACAGGAACGCGAGCTGATTTTCCAGGGTTTCGTACTGTTTCTCTGTTGGGCGGGTG
CCGAGATGCACTTTAGCCCCGTCGCGATGTGAGAGGAGAGCACAGCGGAATGACTTGGCGTTGTTCCGCA
GAAAGTCTTGCCATGACTCGCCTTCCAGG
