>Addgene plasmid #65458 | AAV pCAG-FLEX2-tTA2-WPRE-bGHpA | addgene partial sequence | sequence record 117961 | WPRE-R 5'-CATAGCGTAAAAGGAGCAACA-3'
TTTTGTAATCCAGAGGTTGATTATCGATAAGCTTAGATCTGATATCCCGCCACCATGGATATCATAACTT
CGTATAATGTATGCTATACGAAGTTATGGGTCGATGGTGAAATCTGGACTAGAGGGTCGATGGTGATGCT
TGGATCAAAATAGGAAGAATCCCAAAGATAACTTCGTATAAAGTATCCTATACGAAGTTATCGACTAGTG
CTAGACTGGACAAGAGCAAAGTCATAAACTCTGCTCTGGAATTACTCAATGAAGTCGGTATCGAAGGCCT
GACGACAAGGAAACTCGCTCAAAAGCTGGGAGTTGAGCAGCCTACCCTGTACTGGCACGTGAAGAACAAG
CGGGCCCTGCTCGATGCCCTGGCAATCGAGATGCTGGACAGGCATCATACCCACTTCTGCCCCCTGGAAG
GCGAGTCATGGCAAGACTTTCTGCGGAACAACGCCAAGTCATTCCGCTGTGCTCTCCTCTCACATCGCGA
CGGGGCTAAAGTGCATCTCGGCACCCGCCCAACAGAGAAACAGTACGAAACCCTGGAAAATCAGCTCGCG
TTCCTGTGTCAGCAAGGCTTCTCCCTGGAGAACGCACTGTACGCTCTGTCCGCCGTGGGCCACTTTACAC
TGGGCTGCGTATTGGAGGATCAGGAGCATCAAGTAGCAAAAGAGGAAAGAGAGACACCTACCACCGATTC
TATGCCC
